Addgene plasmid #75163: pLC-EGFP-RIP1
Purpose: LentiCRISPR-EGFP with sgRNA targeting human RIPk1
Depositing lab: Beat Bornhauser. Depositing organization: University Children's Hospital Zurich. Publication: Activation of concurrent apoptosis and necroptosis by SMAC mimetics for the treatment of refractory and relapsed ALL. McComb S, Aguade-Gorgorio J, Harder L, Marovca B, Cario G, Eckert C, Schrappe M, Stanulla M, von Stackelberg A, Bourquin JP, Bornhauser BC. Sci Transl Med. 2016 May 18;8(339):339ra70. doi: 10.1126/scitranslmed.aad2986. PubMed 27194728.
Backbone
  Vector backbone: lentiCRISPRv1
  Total vector size (bp): 11696
  Modifications to backbone: Swap puromycin resistance for EGFP
  Vector type: Mammalian Expression, Lentiviral, CRISPR
Growth in bacteria
  Bacterial resistance: Ampicillin, 100 μg/mL
  Growth temperature: 37°C
  Growth strain: NEB Stable
  Copy number: High Copy
Gene/Insert
  Gene/Insert name: RIPK1 sgRNA (alt names: Receptor-interacting protein kinase 1; RIPk1; RIP Kinase 1)
  gRNA/shRNA sequence: gctctgctgggaagcgaatc
  Species: H. sapiens (human)
  GenBank ID: NC_000006.12
  Promoter: U6
  Cloning method: Restriction Enzyme; 5′ cloning site BsmBI (Esp3I) (destroyed during cloning); 3′ cloning site BsmBI (Esp3I) (destroyed during cloning)
  Sequencing primers: 5′ GACTATCATATGCTTACCGT; 3′ AAACGATTCGCTTCCCAGCAGAGCC
Terms and licenses: Academic/Nonprofit Terms; Industry Terms: Not Available to Industry
How to cite: pLC-EGFP-RIP1 was a gift from Beat Bornhauser (Addgene plasmid # 75163 ; http://n2t.net/addgene:75163 ; RRID:Addgene_75163)
