[The description below was written by a language model from this plasmid's Addgene catalogue record and pLannotate feature annotations shown in this document.]
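Description:
pLC-EGFP-RIP1 is an 11.7 kb all-in-one lentiviral CRISPR plasmid built on the lentiCRISPRv1 backbone, in which the original puromycin resistance gene has been replaced by EGFP. It is propagated in E. coli as a high-copy plasmid through a ColE1/pUC-type origin and selected with ampicillin (AmpR/β-lactamase). The backbone also carries an f1 origin, an SV40 origin and poly(A) signal, and remnants of a lac/T7/T3 cloning region. The lentiviral portion has a third-generation layout: an RSV promoter drives a truncated HIV-1 5' LTR, followed by the Ψ packaging signal with a gag fragment, the Rev response element and a cPPT/CTS. The cassette ends in a WPRE and a self-inactivating ΔU3 3' LTR, so integrated proviruses lack LTR promoter activity.

The payload consists of two expression units. A human U6 RNA polymerase III promoter transcribes a guide targeting human RIPK1 (receptor-interacting protein kinase 1), fused to the Streptococcus pyogenes gRNA scaffold. The guide was inserted as oligonucleotides between BsmBI sites that were destroyed in cloning. Downstream, an EF-1α core promoter drives S. pyogenes Cas9; the annotation software splits this into overlapping N- and C-terminal portions, but they appear to form one continuous coding region. Cas9 is linked through a P2A peptide to EGFP, so the nuclease and the fluorescent reporter are produced as separate proteins from a single transcript.

Transduced mammalian cells can therefore be tracked or sorted by green fluorescence rather than selected with a drug. The construct is intended for knocking out RIPK1 in human cells, and the associated study concerned apoptosis and necroptosis triggered by SMAC mimetics in acute lymphoblastic leukaemia.
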