Features (pLannotate 1.2.2; 30 found; start..end, strand, type, name):
      5..231     +  promoter       RSV promoter: Rous sarcoma virus enhancer/promoter
    232..412     +  LTR            5' LTR (truncated): truncated 5' long terminal repeat (LTR) from HIV-1
    459..584     +  misc_feature   HIV-1 Ψ: packaging signal of human immunodeficiency virus type 1
    568..931     +  CDS            HIV-1 gag (fragment): gag protein from human immunodeficiency virus 1; gag
   1077..1310    +  misc_feature   RRE: The Rev response element (RRE) of HIV-1 allows for Rev-dependent mRNA export from the nucleus to the cytoplasm.
   1687..1713    +  CDS            Rev (fragment): human immunodeficiency virus 1 (HIV-1) Rev protein; rev; enhances nuclear export of unspliced and incompletely spliced viral mRNAs
   1717..1957    +  promoter       U6 promoter: RNA polymerase III promoter for human U6 snRNA
   1986..2061    +  misc_RNA       gRNA scaffold: guide RNA scaffold for the Streptococcus pyogenes CRISPR/Cas9 system
   2109..2226    +  misc_feature   cPPT/CTS: central polypurine tract and central termination sequence of HIV-1
   2295..2506    +  promoter       EF-1α core promoter: core promoter for human elongation factor EF-1α
   2610..4325    +  CDS            Cas9(N): N-terminal portion of Streptococcus pyogenes Cas9 (Zetsche et al., 2015)
   4212..6710    +  CDS            Cas9(C): C-terminal portion of Streptococcus pyogenes Cas9 (Zetsche et al., 2015)
   6765..6820    +  CDS            P2A (fragment): 2A peptide from porcine teschovirus-1 polyprotein Eukaryotic ribosomes fail to insert a peptide bond between the Gly and Pro residues, yielding separate polypeptides.
   6822..7538    +  CDS            EGFP: the original enhanced GFP (Yang et al., 1996) mammalian codon-optimized
   7553..8141    +  misc_feature   WPRE: woodchuck hepatitis virus posttranscriptional regulatory element
   8192..8211    +  misc_feature   cPPT/CTS (fragment): central polypurine tract and central termination sequence of HIV-1
   8213..8446    +  LTR            3' LTR (ΔU3): self-inactivating 3' long terminal repeat (LTR) from HIV-1
   8524..8645    +  polyA_signal   SV40 poly(A) signal: SV40 polyadenylation signal
   8685..8820    +  rep_origin     SV40 ori: SV40 origin of replication
   8841..8859    -  promoter       T7 promoter: promoter for bacteriophage T7 RNA polymerase
   8867..9022    +  CDS            lacZα (fragment): LacZα fragment of β-galactosidase; lacZ fragment
   9027..9455    +  rep_origin     f1 ori (sequence partly withheld): f1 bacteriophage origin of replication; arrow indicates direction of (+) strand synthesis
   9508..9612    +  promoter       AmpR promoter: bla
   9613..10473   +  CDS            AmpR: β-lactamase; bla; confers resistance to ampicillin, carbenicillin, and related antibiotics
  10644..11232   +  rep_origin     ori: high-copy-number ColE1/pMB1/pBR322/pUC origin of replication
  11415..11507   +  CDS            lacI (fragment): lac repressor; lacI; The lac repressor binds to the lac operator to inhibit transcription in E. coli. This inhibition can be relieved by adding lactose or isopropyl-β-D-thiogalactopyranoside (IPTG).
  11520..11541   +  protein_bind   CAP binding site: CAP binding activates transcription in the presence of cAMP. E. coli catabolite activator protein
  11556..11586   +  promoter       lac promoter: promoter for the E. coli lac operon
  11590..11612   +  protein_bind   lac operator (fragment): The lac repressor binds to the lac operator to inhibit transcription in E. coli. This inhibition can be relieved by adding lactose or isopropyl-β-D-thiogalactopyranoside (IPTG). lac repressor encoded by lacI
  11655..11673   +  promoter       T3 promoter: promoter for bacteriophage T3 RNA polymerase
>Addgene plasmid #75163 | pLC-EGFP-RIP1 | depositor full sequence | sequence record 142116 | Assembled
TTAATGTAGTCTTATGCAATACTCTTGTAGTCTTGCAACATGGTAACGATGAGTTAGCAACATGCCTTAC
AAGGAGAGAAAAAGCACCGTGCATGCCGATTGGTGGAAGTAAGGTGGTACGATCGTGCCTTATTAGGAAG
GCAACAGACGGGTCTGACATGGATTGGACGAACCACTGAATTGCCGCATTGCAGAGATATTGTATTTAAG
TGCCTAGCTCGATACATAAACGGGTCTCTCTGGTTAGACCAGATCTGAGCCTGGGAGCTCTCTGGCTAAC
TAGGGAACCCACTGCTTAAGCCTCAATAAAGCTTGCCTTGAGTGCTTCAAGTAGTGTGTGCCCGTCTGTT
GTGTGACTCTGGTAACTAGAGATCCCTCAGACCCTTTTAGTCAGTGTGGAAAATCTCTAGCAGTGGCGCC
CGAACAGGGACTTGAAAGCGAAAGGGAAACCAGAGGAGCTCTCTCGACGCAGGACTCGGCTTGCTGAAGC
GCGCACGGCAAGAGGCGAGGGGCGGCGACTGGTGAGTACGCCAAAAATTTTGACTAGCGGAGGCTAGAAG
GAGAGAGATGGGTGCGAGAGCGTCAGTATTAAGCGGGGGAGAATTAGATCGCGATGGGAAAAAATTCGGT
TAAGGCCAGGGGGAAAGAAAAAATATAAATTAAAACATATAGTATGGGCAAGCAGGGAGCTAGAACGATT
CGCAGTTAATCCTGGCCTGTTAGAAACATCAGAAGGCTGTAGACAAATACTGGGACAGCTACAACCATCC
CTTCAGACAGGATCAGAAGAACTTAGATCATTATATAATACAGTAGCAACCCTCTATTGTGTGCATCAAA
GGATAGAGATAAAAGACACCAAGGAAGCTTTAGACAAGATAGAGGAAGAGCAAAACAAAAGTAAGACCAC
CGCACAGCAAGCGGCCGCTGATCTTCAGACCTGGAGGAGGAGATATGAGGGACAATTGGAGAAGTGAATT
ATATAAATATAAAGTAGTAAAAATTGAACCATTAGGAGTAGCACCCACCAAGGCAAAGAGAAGAGTGGTG
CAGAGAGAAAAAAGAGCAGTGGGAATAGGAGCTTTGTTCCTTGGGTTCTTGGGAGCAGCAGGAAGCACTA
TGGGCGCAGCGTCAATGACGCTGACGGTACAGGCCAGACAATTATTGTCTGGTATAGTGCAGCAGCAGAA
CAATTTGCTGAGGGCTATTGAGGCGCAACAGCATCTGTTGCAACTCACAGTCTGGGGCATCAAGCAGCTC
CAGGCAAGAATCCTGGCTGTGGAAAGATACCTAAAGGATCAACAGCTCCTGGGGATTTGGGGTTGCTCTG
GAAAACTCATTTGCACCACTGCTGTGCCTTGGAATGCTAGTTGGAGTAATAAATCTCTGGAACAGATTTG
GAATCACACGACCTGGATGGAGTGGGACAGAGAAATTAACAATTACACAAGCTTAATACACTCCTTAATT
GAAGAATCGCAAAACCAGCAAGAAAAGAATGAACAAGAATTATTGGAATTAGATAAATGGGCAAGTTTGT
GGAATTGGTTTAACATAACAAATTGGCTGTGGTATATAAAATTATTCATAATGATAGTAGGAGGCTTGGT
AGGTTTAAGAATAGTTTTTGCTGTACTTTCTATAGTGAATAGAGTTAGGCAGGGATATTCACCATTATCG
TTTCAGACCCACCTCCCAACCCCGAGGGGACCCAGAGAGGGCCTATTTCCCATGATTCCTTCATATTTGC
ATATACGATACAAGGCTGTTAGAGAGATAATTAGAATTAATTTGACTGTAAACACAAAGATATTAGTACA
AAATACGTGACGTAGAAAGTAATAATTTCTTGGGTAGTTTGCAGTTTTAAAATTATGTTTTAAAATGGAC
TATCATATGCTTACCGTAACTTGAAAGTATTTCGATTTCTTGGCTTTATATATCTTGTGGAAAGGACGAA
ACACCGCTCTGCTGGGAAGCGAATCGTTTTAGAGCTAGAAATAGCAAGTTAAAATAAGGCTAGTCCGTTA
TCAACTTGAAAAAGTGGCACCGAGTCGGTGCTTTTTTGAATTCTAGATCTTGAGACAAATGGCAGTATTC
ATCCACAATTTTAAAAGAAAAGGGGGGATTGGGGGGTACAGTGCAGGGGAAAGAATAGTAGACATAATAG
CAACAGACATACAAACTAAAGAATTACAAAAACAAATTACAAAAATTCAAAATTTTCGGGTTTATTACAG
GGACAGCAGAGATCCACTTTGGCGCCGGCTCGAGTGGCTCCGGTGCCCGTCAGTGGGCAGAGCGCACATC
GCCCACAGTCCCCGAGAAGTTGGGGGGAGGGGTCGGCAATTGAACCGGTGCCTAGAGAAGGTGGCGCGGG
GTAAACTGGGAAAGTGATGTCGTGTACTGGCTCCGCCTTTTTCCCGAGGGTGGGGGAGAACCGTATATAA
GTGCAGTAGTCGCCGTGAACGTTCTTTTTCGCAACGGGTTTGCCGCCAGAACACAGGTGTCGTGACGCGG
GATCCGCCACCATGGATTACAAAGACGATGACGATAAGATGGCCCCAAAGAAGAAGCGGAAGGTCGGTAT
CCACGGAGTCCCAGCAGCCGACAAGAAGTACAGCATCGGCCTGGACATCGGCACCAACTCTGTGGGCTGG
GCCGTGATCACCGACGAGTACAAGGTGCCCAGCAAGAAATTCAAGGTGCTGGGCAACACCGACCGGCACA
GCATCAAGAAGAACCTGATCGGAGCCCTGCTGTTCGACAGCGGCGAAACAGCCGAGGCCACCCGGCTGAA
GAGAACCGCCAGAAGAAGATACACCAGACGGAAGAACCGGATCTGCTATCTGCAAGAGATCTTCAGCAAC
GAGATGGCCAAGGTGGACGACAGCTTCTTCCACAGACTGGAAGAGTCCTTCCTGGTGGAAGAGGATAAGA
AGCACGAGCGGCACCCCATCTTCGGCAACATCGTGGACGAGGTGGCCTACCACGAGAAGTACCCCACCAT
CTACCACCTGAGAAAGAAACTGGTGGACAGCACCGACAAGGCCGACCTGCGGCTGATCTATCTGGCCCTG
GCCCACATGATCAAGTTCCGGGGCCACTTCCTGATCGAGGGCGACCTGAACCCCGACAACAGCGACGTGG
ACAAGCTGTTCATCCAGCTGGTGCAGACCTACAACCAGCTGTTCGAGGAAAACCCCATCAACGCCAGCGG
CGTGGACGCCAAGGCCATCCTGTCTGCCAGACTGAGCAAGAGCAGACGGCTGGAAAATCTGATCGCCCAG
CTGCCCGGCGAGAAGAAGAATGGCCTGTTCGGCAACCTGATTGCCCTGAGCCTGGGCCTGACCCCCAACT
TCAAGAGCAACTTCGACCTGGCCGAGGATGCCAAACTGCAGCTGAGCAAGGACACCTACGACGACGACCT
GGACAACCTGCTGGCCCAGATCGGCGACCAGTACGCCGACCTGTTTCTGGCCGCCAAGAACCTGTCCGAC
GCCATCCTGCTGAGCGACATCCTGAGAGTGAACACCGAGATCACCAAGGCCCCCCTGAGCGCCTCTATGA
TCAAGAGATACGACGAGCACCACCAGGACCTGACCCTGCTGAAAGCTCTCGTGCGGCAGCAGCTGCCTGA
GAAGTACAAAGAGATTTTCTTCGACCAGAGCAAGAACGGCTACGCCGGCTACATTGACGGCGGAGCCAGC
CAGGAAGAGTTCTACAAGTTCATCAAGCCCATCCTGGAAAAGATGGACGGCACCGAGGAACTGCTCGTGA
AGCTGAACAGAGAGGACCTGCTGCGGAAGCAGCGGACCTTCGACAACGGCAGCATCCCCCACCAGATCCA
CCTGGGAGAGCTGCACGCCATTCTGCGGCGGCAGGAAGATTTTTACCCATTCCTGAAGGACAACCGGGAA
AAGATCGAGAAGATCCTGACCTTCCGCATCCCCTACTACGTGGGCCCTCTGGCCAGGGGAAACAGCAGAT
TCGCCTGGATGACCAGAAAGAGCGAGGAAACCATCACCCCCTGGAACTTCGAGGAAGTGGTGGACAAGGG
CGCTTCCGCCCAGAGCTTCATCGAGCGGATGACCAACTTCGATAAGAACCTGCCCAACGAGAAGGTGCTG
CCCAAGCACAGCCTGCTGTACGAGTACTTCACCGTGTATAACGAGCTGACCAAAGTGAAATACGTGACCG
AGGGAATGAGAAAGCCCGCCTTCCTGAGCGGCGAGCAGAAAAAGGCCATCGTGGACCTGCTGTTCAAGAC
CAACCGGAAAGTGACCGTGAAGCAGCTGAAAGAGGACTACTTCAAGAAAATCGAGTGCTTCGACTCCGTG
GAAATCTCCGGCGTGGAAGATCGGTTCAACGCCTCCCTGGGCACATACCACGATCTGCTGAAAATTATCA
AGGACAAGGACTTCCTGGACAATGAGGAAAACGAGGACATTCTGGAAGATATCGTGCTGACCCTGACACT
GTTTGAGGACAGAGAGATGATCGAGGAACGGCTGAAAACCTATGCCCACCTGTTCGACGACAAAGTGATG
AAGCAGCTGAAGCGGCGGAGATACACCGGCTGGGGCAGGCTGAGCCGGAAGCTGATCAACGGCATCCGGG
ACAAGCAGTCCGGCAAGACAATCCTGGATTTCCTGAAGTCCGACGGCTTCGCCAACAGAAACTTCATGCA
GCTGATCCACGACGACAGCCTGACCTTTAAAGAGGACATCCAGAAAGCCCAGGTGTCCGGCCAGGGCGAT
AGCCTGCACGAGCACATTGCCAATCTGGCCGGCAGCCCCGCCATTAAGAAGGGCATCCTGCAGACAGTGA
AGGTGGTGGACGAGCTCGTGAAAGTGATGGGCCGGCACAAGCCCGAGAACATCGTGATCGAAATGGCCAG
AGAGAACCAGACCACCCAGAAGGGACAGAAGAACAGCCGCGAGAGAATGAAGCGGATCGAAGAGGGCATC
AAAGAGCTGGGCAGCCAGATCCTGAAAGAACACCCCGTGGAAAACACCCAGCTGCAGAACGAGAAGCTGT
ACCTGTACTACCTGCAGAATGGGCGGGATATGTACGTGGACCAGGAACTGGACATCAACCGGCTGTCCGA
CTACGATGTGGACCATATCGTGCCTCAGAGCTTTCTGAAGGACGACTCCATCGACAACAAGGTGCTGACC
AGAAGCGACAAGAACCGGGGCAAGAGCGACAACGTGCCCTCCGAAGAGGTCGTGAAGAAGATGAAGAACT
ACTGGCGGCAGCTGCTGAACGCCAAGCTGATTACCCAGAGAAAGTTCGACAATCTGACCAAGGCCGAGAG
AGGCGGCCTGAGCGAACTGGATAAGGCCGGCTTCATCAAGAGACAGCTGGTGGAAACCCGGCAGATCACA
AAGCACGTGGCACAGATCCTGGACTCCCGGATGAACACTAAGTACGACGAGAATGACAAGCTGATCCGGG
AAGTGAAAGTGATCACCCTGAAGTCCAAGCTGGTGTCCGATTTCCGGAAGGATTTCCAGTTTTACAAAGT
GCGCGAGATCAACAACTACCACCACGCCCACGACGCCTACCTGAACGCCGTCGTGGGAACCGCCCTGATC
AAAAAGTACCCTAAGCTGGAAAGCGAGTTCGTGTACGGCGACTACAAGGTGTACGACGTGCGGAAGATGA
TCGCCAAGAGCGAGCAGGAAATCGGCAAGGCTACCGCCAAGTACTTCTTCTACAGCAACATCATGAACTT
TTTCAAGACCGAGATTACCCTGGCCAACGGCGAGATCCGGAAGCGGCCTCTGATCGAGACAAACGGCGAA
ACCGGGGAGATCGTGTGGGATAAGGGCCGGGATTTTGCCACCGTGCGGAAAGTGCTGAGCATGCCCCAAG
TGAATATCGTGAAAAAGACCGAGGTGCAGACAGGCGGCTTCAGCAAAGAGTCTATCCTGCCCAAGAGGAA
CAGCGATAAGCTGATCGCCAGAAAGAAGGACTGGGACCCTAAGAAGTACGGCGGCTTCGACAGCCCCACC
GTGGCCTATTCTGTGCTGGTGGTGGCCAAAGTGGAAAAGGGCAAGTCCAAGAAACTGAAGAGTGTGAAAG
AGCTGCTGGGGATCACCATCATGGAAAGAAGCAGCTTCGAGAAGAATCCCATCGACTTTCTGGAAGCCAA
GGGCTACAAAGAAGTGAAAAAGGACCTGATCATCAAGCTGCCTAAGTACTCCCTGTTCGAGCTGGAAAAC
GGCCGGAAGAGAATGCTGGCCTCTGCCGGCGAACTGCAGAAGGGAAACGAACTGGCCCTGCCCTCCAAAT
ATGTGAACTTCCTGTACCTGGCCAGCCACTATGAGAAGCTGAAGGGCTCCCCCGAGGATAATGAGCAGAA
ACAGCTGTTTGTGGAACAGCACAAGCACTACCTGGACGAGATCATCGAGCAGATCAGCGAGTTCTCCAAG
AGAGTGATCCTGGCCGACGCTAATCTGGACAAAGTGCTGTCCGCCTACAACAAGCACCGGGATAAGCCCA
TCAGAGAGCAGGCCGAGAATATCATCCACCTGTTTACCCTGACCAATCTGGGAGCCCCTGCCGCCTTCAA
GTACTTTGACACCACCATCGACCGGAAGAGGTACACCAGCACCAAAGAGGTGCTGGACGCCACCCTGATC
CACCAGAGCATCACCGGCCTGTACGAGACACGGATCGACCTGTCTCAGCTGGGAGGCGACAAGCGTCCTG
CTGCTACTAAGAAAGCTGGTCAAGCTAAGAAAAAGAAAGCTAGCGCCACGAACTTCTCTCTGTTAAAGCA
AGCAGGCGACGTGGAAGAAAACCCCGGTCCCGTGAGCAAGGGCGAGGAGCTGTTCACCGGGGTGGTGCCC
ATCCTGGTCGAGCTGGACGGCGACGTAAACGGCCACAAGTTCAGCGTGTCCGGCGAGGGCGAGGGCGATG
CCACCTACGGCAAGCTGACCCTGAAGTTCATCTGCACCACCGGCAAGCTGCCCGTGCCCTGGCCCACCCT
CGTGACCACCCTGACCTACGGCGTGCAGTGCTTCAGCCGCTACCCCGACCACATGAAGCAGCACGACTTC
TTCAAGTCCGCCATGCCCGAAGGCTACGTCCAGGAGCGCACCATCTTCTTCAAGGACGACGGCAACTACA
AGACCCGCGCCGAGGTGAAGTTCGAGGGCGACACCCTGGTGAACCGCATCGAGCTGAAGGGCATCGACTT
CAAGGAGGACGGCAACATCCTGGGGCACAAGCTGGAGTACAACTACAACAGCCACAACGTCTATATCATG
GCCGACAAGCAGAAGAACGGCATCAAGGTGAACTTCAAGATCCGCCACAACATCGAGGACGGCAGCGTGC
AGCTCGCCGACCACTACCAGCAGAACACCCCCATCGGCGACGGCCCCGTGCTGCTGCCCGACAACCACTA
CCTGAGCACCCAGTCCGCCCTGAGCAAAGACCCCAACGAGAAGCGCGATCACATGGTCCTGCTGGAGTTC
GTGACCGCCGCCGGGATCACTCTCGGCATGGACGAGCTGTACAAGTAACGCGTTAAGTCGACAATCAACC
TCTGGATTACAAAATTTGTGAAAGATTGACTGGTATTCTTAACTATGTTGCTCCTTTTACGCTATGTGGA
TACGCTGCTTTAATGCCTTTGTATCATGCTATTGCTTCCCGTATGGCTTTCATTTTCTCCTCCTTGTATA
AATCCTGGTTGCTGTCTCTTTATGAGGAGTTGTGGCCCGTTGTCAGGCAACGTGGCGTGGTGTGCACTGT
GTTTGCTGACGCAACCCCCACTGGTTGGGGCATTGCCACCACCTGTCAGCTCCTTTCCGGGACTTTCGCT
TTCCCCCTCCCTATTGCCACGGCGGAACTCATCGCCGCCTGCCTTGCCCGCTGCTGGACAGGGGCTCGGC
TGTTGGGCACTGACAATTCCGTGGTGTTGTCGGGGAAATCATCGTCCTTTCCTTGGCTGCTCGCCTGTGT
TGCCACCTGGATTCTGCGCGGGACGTCCTTCTGCTACGTCCCTTCGGCCCTCAATCCAGCGGACCTTCCT
TCCCGCGGCCTGCTGCCGGCTCTGCGGCCTCTTCCGCGTCTTCGCCTTCGCCCTCAGACGAGTCGGATCT
CCCTTTGGGCCGCCTCCCCGCGTCGACTTTAAGACCAATGACTTACAAGGCAGCTGTAGATCTTAGCCAC
TTTTTAAAAGAAAAGGGGGGACTGGAAGGGCTAATTCACTCCCAACGAAGACAAGATCTGCTTTTTGCTT
GTACTGGGTCTCTCTGGTTAGACCAGATCTGAGCCTGGGAGCTCTCTGGCTAACTAGGGAACCCACTGCT
TAAGCCTCAATAAAGCTTGCCTTGAGTGCTTCAAGTAGTGTGTGCCCGTCTGTTGTGTGACTCTGGTAAC
TAGAGATCCCTCAGACCCTTTTAGTCAGTGTGGAAAATCTCTAGCAGTACGTATAGTAGTTCATGTCATC
TTATTATTCAGTATTTATAACTTGCAAAGAAATGAATATCAGAGAGTGAGAGGAACTTGTTTATTGCAGC
TTATAATGGTTACAAATAAAGCAATAGCATCACAAATTTCACAAATAAAGCATTTTTTTCACTGCATTCT
AGTTGTGGTTTGTCCAAACTCATCAATGTATCTTATCATGTCTGGCTCTAGCTATCCCGCCCCTAACTCC
GCCCATCCCGCCCCTAACTCCGCCCAGTTCCGCCCATTCTCCGCCCCATGGCTGACTAATTTTTTTTATT
TATGCAGAGGCCGAGGCCGCCTCGGCCTCTGAGCTATTCCAGAAGTAGTGAGGAGGCTTTTTTGGAGGCC
TAGGGACGTACCCAATTCGCCCTATAGTGAGTCGTATTACGCGCGCTCACTGGCCGTCGTTTTACAACGT
CGTGACTGGGAAAACCCTGGCGTTACCCAACTTAATCGCCTTGCAGCACATCCCCCTTTCGCCAGCTGGC
GTAATAGCGAAGAGGCCCGCACCGATCGCCCTTCCCAACAGTTGCGCAGCCTGAATGGCGAATGGG
[124 nt withheld, positions 9027-9150]
C
[91 nt withheld, positions 9152-9242]
A
[49 nt withheld, positions 9244-9292]
CCTTTGACGTTGGAGTCCACGTTCTTT
[37 nt withheld, positions 9320-9356]
ACCCTATCTCGGTCTATTCTTTTGATTTATAAGGGATTTTGCCGATTTCGGCCTATTGGTTAAAAAATGA
GCTGATTTAACAAAAATTTAACGCGAATTTTAACAAAATATTAACGCTTACAATTTAGGTGGCACTTTTC
GGGGAAATGTGCGCGGAACCCCTATTTGTTTATTTTTCTAAATACATTCAAATATGTATCCGCTCATGAG
ACAATAACCCTGATAAATGCTTCAATAATATTGAAAAAGGAAGAGTATGAGTATTCAACATTTCCGTGTC
GCCCTTATTCCCTTTTTTGCGGCATTTTGCCTTCCTGTTTTTGCTCACCCAGAAACGCTGGTGAAAGTAA
AAGATGCTGAAGATCAGTTGGGTGCACGAGTGGGTTACATCGAACTGGATCTCAACAGCGGTAAGATCCT
TGAGAGTTTTCGCCCCGAAGAACGTTTTCCAATGATGAGCACTTTTAAAGTTCTGCTATGTGGCGCGGTA
TTATCCCGTATTGACGCCGGGCAAGAGCAACTCGGTCGCCGCATACACTATTCTCAGAATGACTTGGTTG
AGTACTCACCAGTCACAGAAAAGCATCTTACGGATGGCATGACAGTAAGAGAATTATGCAGTGCTGCCAT
AACCATGAGTGATAACACTGCGGCCAACTTACTTCTGACAACGATCGGAGGACCGAAGGAGCTAACCGCT
TTTTTGCACAACATGGGGGATCATGTAACTCGCCTTGATCGTTGGGAACCGGAGCTGAATGAAGCCATAC
CAAACGACGAGCGTGACACCACGATGCCTGTAGCAATGGCAACAACGTTGCGCAAACTATTAACTGGCGA
ACTACTTACTCTAGCTTCCCGGCAACAATTAATAGACTGGATGGAGGCGGATAAAGTTGCAGGACCACTT
CTGCGCTCGGCCCTTCCGGCTGGCTGGTTTATTGCTGATAAATCTGGAGCCGGTGAGCGTGGGTCTCGCG
GTATCATTGCAGCACTGGGGCCAGATGGTAAGCCCTCCCGTATCGTAGTTATCTACACGACGGGGAGTCA
GGCAACTATGGATGAACGAAATAGACAGATCGCTGAGATAGGTGCCTCACTGATTAAGCATTGGTAACTG
TCAGACCAAGTTTACTCATATATACTTTAGATTGATTTAAAACTTCATTTTTAATTTAAAAGGATCTAGG
TGAAGATCCTTTTTGATAATCTCATGACCAAAATCCCTTAACGTGAGTTTTCGTTCCACTGAGCGTCAGA
CCCCGTAGAAAAGATCAAAGGATCTTCTTGAGATCCTTTTTTTCTGCGCGTAATCTGCTGCTTGCAAACA
AAAAAACCACCGCTACCAGCGGTGGTTTGTTTGCCGGATCAAGAGCTACCAACTCTTTTTCCGAAGGTAA
CTGGCTTCAGCAGAGCGCAGATACCAAATACTGTTCTTCTAGTGTAGCCGTAGTTAGGCCACCACTTCAA
GAACTCTGTAGCACCGCCTACATACCTCGCTCTGCTAATCCTGTTACCAGTGGCTGCTGCCAGTGGCGAT
AAGTCGTGTCTTACCGGGTTGGACTCAAGACGATAGTTACCGGATAAGGCGCAGCGGTCGGGCTGAACGG
GGGGTTCGTGCACACAGCCCAGCTTGGAGCGAACGACCTACACCGAACTGAGATACCTACAGCGTGAGCT
ATGAGAAAGCGCCACGCTTCCCGAAGGGAGAAAGGCGGACAGGTATCCGGTAAGCGGCAGGGTCGGAACA
GGAGAGCGCACGAGGGAGCTTCCAGGGGGAAACGCCTGGTATCTTTATAGTCCTGTCGGGTTTCGCCACC
TCTGACTTGAGCGTCGATTTTTGTGATGCTCGTCAGGGGGGCGGAGCCTATGGAAAAACGCCAGCAACGC
GGCCTTTTTACGGTTCCTGGCCTTTTGCTGGCCTTTTGCTCACATGTTCTTTCCTGCGTTATCCCCTGAT
TCTGTGGATAACCGTATTACCGCCTTTGAGTGAGCTGATACCGCTCGCCGCAGCCGAACGACCGAGCGCA
GCGAGTCAGTGAGCGAGGAAGCGGAAGAGCGCCCAATACGCAAACCGCCTCTCCCCGCGCGTTGGCCGAT
TCATTAATGCAGCTGGCACGACAGGTTTCCCGACTGGAAAGCGGGCAGTGAGCGCAACGCAATTAATGTG
AGTTAGCTCACTCATTAGGCACCCCAGGCTTTACACTTTATGCTTCCGGCTCGTATGTTGTGTGGAATTG
TGAGCGGATAACAATTTCACACAGGAAACAGCTATGACCATGATTACGCCAAGCGCGCAATTAACCCTCA
CTAAAGGGAACAAAAGCTGGAGCTGCAAGC
