>Addgene plasmid #75163 | pLC-EGFP-RIP1 | addgene partial sequence | sequence record 147058 | LKO1_5 5'-GACTATCATATGCTTACCGT-3'
AGCAAGTTAAAATAAGGCTAGTCCGTTATCAACTTGAAAAAGTGGCACCGAGTCGGTGCTTTTTTGAATT
CTAGATCTTGAGACAAATGGCAGTATTCATCCACAATTTTAAAAGAAAAGGGGGGATTGGGGGGTACAGT
GCAGGGGAAAGAATAGTAGACATAATAGCAACAGACATACAAACTAAAGAATTACAAAAACAAATTACAA
AAATTCAAAATTTTCGGGTTTATTACAGGGACAGCAGAGATCCACTTTGGCGCCGGCTCGAGTGGCTCCG
GTGCCCGTCAGTGGGCAGAGCGCACATCGCCCACAGTCCCCGAGAAGTTGGGGGGAGGGGTCGGCAATTG
AACCGGTGCCTAGAGAAGGTGGCGCGGGGTAAACTGGGAAAGTGATGTCGTGTACTGGCTCCGCCTTTTT
CCCGAGGGTGGGGGAGAACCGTATATAAGTGCAGTA
