>Addgene plasmid #75163 | pLC-EGFP-RIP1 | addgene partial sequence | sequence record 147060 | StrepPyoCas9-5UTR-F 5'-CGGTGCCACTTTTTCAAGTTG-3'
CGATTCGCTTCCCAGCAGAGCCGGTGTTTCGTCCTTTCCACAAGATATATAAAGCCAAGAAATCGAAATA
CTTTCAAGTTACGGTAAGCATATGATAGTCCATTTTAAAACATAATTTTAAAACTGCAAACTACCCAAGA
AATTATTACTTTCTACGTCACGTATTTTGTACTAATATCTTTGTGTTTACAGTCAAATTAATTCTAATTA
TCTCTCTAACAGCCTTGTATCGTATATGCAAATATGAAGGAATCATGGGAAATAGGCCCTCTCTGGGTCC
CCTCGGGGTTGGGAGGTGGGTCTGAAACGATAATGGTGAATATCCCTGCCTAACTCTATTCACTATAGAA
AGTACAGCAAAAACTATTCTTAAACCTACCAAGCCTCCTACTATCATTATGAATAATTTTATATACCACA
GCCAATTTGTTATGTTAAACCAATTCCACAAACTTGCCCATTTATCTAATTCCAATAATTCTTGTTCATT
CTTTTCTTGCTGGTTTTGCGATTCTTCAATTAAGGAGTGTATTAAGCTTGTGTAATTGTTAATTTCTCTG
TCCCACTCCATCCAGGTCGTGTGATTCCAAATCTGTTCCAGAGATTTATTACTCCAACTAGCATTCCAAG
GCACAGCAGTGGTGCAAATGAGTTTTCCAGAGCAACCCCAAATCCCCAGGAGCTGTTGATCCTTTAGGTA
TCTTTCCACAGCCAGGATTCTTGCCTGGAGCTGCTTGATGCCCCAGACTGTGAGTTGCAACAGATGCTGT
TGCGCCTCAATAGCCCTCAGCAAATTGTTCTGCTGCTGCACTATACCAGACAATAATTGTCTGGCCTGTA
CCGTCAGCGTCATTGACGCTGCGCCCATAGTGCTTCCTGCTGCTCCCAAGAACCCAAGGAACAAAGCTCC
TATTCCCACTGCTCTTT
